Addgene plasmid #129559: Clim-DC1-mCherry-H2B-Venus
Purpose: nuclear marker
Depositing lab: Inaki Ruiz-Trillo. Depositing organization: Agencia Estatal Consejo Superior de Investigaciones Científicas, M.P.
Backbone
  Vector backbone: pcr2.1 without kanamycin resistance gene
  Backbone size w/o insert (bp): 5200
  Vector type: Bacterial Expression
  Selectable markers: Puromycin
Growth in bacteria
  Bacterial resistance: Ampicillin, 100 μg/mL
  Growth temperature: 37°C
  Growth strain: DH5alpha
  Copy number: High Copy
Gene/Insert
  Gene/Insert name: mcherry and Histone 2B fused to venus
  Species: Corallochytrium limacisporum
  Insert size (bp): 1122
  Cloning method: Ligation Independent Cloning
  Sequencing primers: 5′ unknown
Terms and licenses: Academic/Nonprofit Terms; Industry Terms: Not Available to Industry
How to cite: Clim-DC1-mCherry-H2B-Venus was a gift from Inaki Ruiz-Trillo (Addgene plasmid # 129559 ; http://n2t.net/addgene:129559 ; RRID:Addgene_129559)
