[The description below was written by a language model from this plasmid's Addgene catalogue record and pLannotate feature annotations shown in this document.]
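Description:
Clim-DC1-mCherry-H2B-Venus is a 6.3 kb dual-cassette plasmid built on a pCR2.1 backbone from which the kanamycin resistance gene was removed; only short NeoR/KanR fragments remain in the annotated sequence. It is propagated in E. coli as a high-copy plasmid through its ColE1/pUC-type origin and selected with ampicillin via the β-lactamase gene. The backbone also retains the lac promoter, operator and CAP binding site. Although catalogued as a bacterial expression vector, its stated purpose is as a nuclear marker, and the insert species is given as Corallochytrium limacisporum, a unicellular relative of animals. This suggests that the payload is intended for expression in that organism rather than in bacteria.

The feature table shows two separate units on the same strand. In the first, an mCherry coding sequence is followed almost immediately by the puromycin N-acetyltransferase gene, an arrangement consistent with a fusion or closely linked pair that provides both red fluorescence and the puromycin selection listed in the record. An SV40 polyadenylation signal lies downstream. In the second, a histone H2B coding sequence is followed after a short gap by Venus and then by a second SV40 poly(A) signal. The annotation tool matched this H2B to a marine worm homologue, while the record attributes the insert to C. limacisporum. H2B-Venus would incorporate into chromatin and label nuclei yellow, allowing nuclei to be tracked in live cells.

Unannotated stretches of several hundred base pairs precede each cassette and presumably hold the promoters, but neither the catalogue fields nor the feature table identifies them.
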