Features (pLannotate 1.2.2; 16 found; start..end, strand, type, name):
     53..74      +  protein_bind   CAP binding site: CAP binding activates transcription in the presence of cAMP. E. coli catabolite activator protein
     89..119     +  promoter       lac promoter: promoter for the E. coli lac operon
    127..143     +  protein_bind   lac operator: The lac repressor binds to the lac operator to inhibit transcription in E. coli. This inhibition can be relieved by adding lactose or isopropyl-β-D-thiogalactopyranoside (IPTG). lac repressor encoded by lacI
    968..1675    +  CDS            mCherry: mCherry is a basic (constitutively fluorescent) red fluorescent protein published in 2004, derived from Discosoma sp.. It is reported to be a very rapidly-maturing monomer with low acid sensitivity.
   1685..2284    +  CDS            PuroR: puromycin N-acetyltransferase; pac from Streptomyces alboniger; confers resistance to puromycin
   2300..2350    +  CDS            VP1_SV40 (fragment): Experimental evidence at protein level: Swiss-Prot protein existence level 1. Forms an icosahedral capsid with a T=7 symmetry and a 40 nm diameter. The capsid is composed of 72 pentamers linked to each other by disulfide bonds and associated with VP2 or VP3 proteins. Binds to N- glycolylneuraminic analog of the ganglioside GM1 on the cell surface to provide virion attachment to target cell (PubMed:18353982). Once attached, the virion is internalized by caveolin-mediated endocytosis and traffics to the endoplasmic reticulum. Inside the endoplasmic reticulum, the protein folding machinery isomer
   2347..2428    -  polyA_signal   SV40 poly(A) signal: SV40 polyadenylation signal
   2449..2512    +  CDS            NeoR/KanR (fragment): aminoglycoside phosphotransferase confers resistance to neomycin, kanamycin, and G418 (Geneticin®)
   3033..3395    +  CDS            H2B: H2B_SIPNU - Experimental evidence at protein level: Swiss-Prot protein existence level 1. Core component of nucleosome. Nucleosomes wrap and compact DNA into chromatin, limiting DNA accessibility to the cellular machineries which require DNA as a template. Histones thereby play a central role in transcription regulation, DNA repair, DNA replication and chromosomal stability. DNA accessibility is regulated via a complex set of post-translational modifications of histones, also called histone code, and nucleosome remodeling. From Sipunculus nudus (Marine worm).
   3429..4145    +  CDS            Venus: Venus is a basic (constitutively fluorescent) yellow fluorescent protein published in 2002, derived from Aequorea victoria. It is reported to be a rapidly-maturing weak dimer with moderate acid sensitivity.
   4214..4295    -  polyA_signal   SV40 poly(A) signal: SV40 polyadenylation signal
   4296..4462    +  CDS            NeoR/KanR (fragment): aminoglycoside phosphotransferase confers resistance to neomycin, kanamycin, and G418 (Geneticin®)
   4463..4479    +  promoter       AmpR promoter (fragment): bla
   4480..5340    +  CDS            AmpR: β-lactamase; bla; confers resistance to ampicillin, carbenicillin, and related antibiotics
   5511..6099    +  rep_origin     ori: high-copy-number ColE1/pMB1/pBR322/pUC origin of replication
   6282..40      +  CDS            lacI (fragment) (across the origin): lac repressor; lacI; The lac repressor binds to the lac operator to inhibit transcription in E. coli. This inhibition can be relieved by adding lactose or isopropyl-β-D-thiogalactopyranoside (IPTG).
>Addgene plasmid #129559 | Clim-DC1-mCherry-H2B-Venus | addgene full sequence | sequence record 258976 | Addgene NGS Result
GCTGGCACGACAGGTTTCCCGACTGGAAAGCGGGCAGTGAGCGCAACGCAATTAATGTGAGTTAGCTCAC
TCATTAGGCACCCCAGGCTTTACACTTTATGCTTCCGGCTCGTATGTTGTGTGGAATTGTGAGCGGATAA
CAATTTCACACAGGAAACAGCTATGACCATGATTACGCCAAGCTTATCGGTGGGACTGTGAGAACTGCTA
CCTGCCTGTGCAGAGGAGAGCACACTACATTCACCATTGAAAATATGGCCCACTGAACTGATCAAGCCAA
GTGAAGACTGCGCGCCTGTGTTCTGATTCTTCCCATGGTACAAGTACTGAAACTTTGGAAGCGCCAGAGA
ATTCACAGACGCACAGAAGACAGCGCATGGTGGAGGCTGTGTGTGTTCACCGAGGTGTCCTCTGCGGAAG
GTGCCGTTCATTATGTATTCGGAGTAAAGCACAACCTCTTCAATGCTGCTCCCTTCCTTCGCTTGTTTCT
TGGATAGTTATCGTCTGTCAGAATCTTTCGGTACATTCAGTATAGAGTTCGCGATCGGTAGCAACAGTCG
GACGGACCCTGTCAGGACGGTGTATTCGGTGGCCTACTTTTCTTTTGTTGCATAGCTGTTCCTGACGCGA
TGCGCCAAGCGCCGTCATATTGTGCTGTGTGCCCCTATGTGGAGCAGGCATAGAGCTCTTGCCAAATGTT
GGGAAGAGCTGTTGGAGAAGCGACAGAGCAGTGCCAAGACGACGAACGAGGTGTGCGAGCTGTAGTGCTA
GTGCTTCCTAGGTTCTGGTTTTACTGACACCTATTTGAAGGAATAATTTCTGCTCACACACAGTTTTGTA
ACCGCTCACTATTGTGTTACAGCTCATCATAAGCTACTATAACACATCTTTGCGGCTTTAAGCTAGTGTA
TTCATCTAATTTACAATCATGCGCGAGTGTATCTCTATTCCCGGGACTAGTGATATCATGGTGAGCAAGG
GCGAGGAGGACAACATGGCCATCATCAAGGAGTTCATGCGCTTCAAGGTGCACATGGAGGGCTCCGTGAA
CGGCCACGAGTTCGAGATCGAGGGCGAGGGCGAGGGCCGCCCCTACGAGGGCACCCAGACCGCCAAGCTG
AAGGTGACCAAGGGCGGCCCCCTGCCCTTCGCCTGGGACATCCTGTCCCCTCAGTTCATGTACGGCTCCA
AGGCCTACGTGAAGCACCCCGCCGACATCCCCGACTACTTGAAGCTGTCCTTCCCCGAGGGCTTCAAGTG
GGAGCGCGTGATGAACTTCGAGGACGGCGGCGTGGTGACCGTGACCCAGGACTCCTCCCTGCAGGACGGC
GAGTTCATCTACAAGGTGAAGCTGCGCGGCACCAACTTCCCCTCCGACGGCCCCGTAATGCAGAAGAAGA
CCATGGGCTGGGAGGCCTCCTCCGAGCGGATGTACCCCGAGGACGGCGCCCTGAAGGGCGAGATCAAGCA
GAGGCTGAAGCTGAAGGACGGCGCCCACTACGACGCCGAGGTCAAGACCACCTACAAGGCCAAGAAGCCC
GTGCAGCTGCCCGGCGCCTACAACGTCAACATCAAGCTGGACATCACCTCCCACAACGAGGACTACACCA
TCGTGGAACAGTACGAGCGCGCCGAGGGCCGCCACTCCACCGGCGGCATGGACGAGCTGTACAAGGCGGC
CGCCATGACCGAGTACAAGCCCACGGTGCGCCTCGCCACCCGCGACGACGTCCCCAGGGCCGTACGCACC
CTCGCCGCCGCGTTCGCCGACTACCCCGCCACGCGCCACACCGTCGATCCGGACCGCCACATCGAGCGGG
TCACCGAGCTGCAAGAACTCTTCCTCACGCGCGTCGGGCTCGACATCGGCAAGGTGTGGGTCGCGGACGA
CGGCGCCGCGGTGGCGGTCTGGACCACGCCGGAGAGCGTCGAAGCGGGGGCGGTGTTCGCCGAGATCGGC
CCGCGCATGGCCGAGTTGAGCGGTTCCCGGCTGGCCGCGCAGCAACAGATGGAAGGCCTCCTGGCGCCGC
ACCGGCCCAAGGAGCCCGCGTGGTTCCTGGCCACCGTCGGCGTCTCGCCCGACCACCAGGGCAAGGGTCT
GGGCAGCGCCGTCGTGCTCCCCGGAGTGGAGGCGGCCGAGCGCGCCGGGGTGCCCGCCTTCCTGGAGACC
TCCGCGCCCCGCAACCTCCCCTTCTACGAGCGGCTCGGCTTCACCGTCACCGCCGACGTCGAGGTGCCCG
AAGGACCGCGCACCTGGTGCATGACCCGCAAGCCCGGTGCCTGACCTCGAGCATCGATAGACATGATAAG
ATACATTGATGAGTTTGGACAAACCACAACAAGAATGCAGTGAAAAAAATGCTTTATTTGTGAAATTTGT
GATGCTATTGCTTTATTTGTAACCATTATAAGCTGCAATAAACAAGTTAACAACAACAATTCTAGAGGGC
CTGCTTGCCGAATATCATGGTGGAAAATGGCCGCTTTTCTGGATTCATCGACTGTGGCCGGCGAAATGCT
GGGCGCCTTGAAACTGAACCTGTTCGGATCCGGGTTGCGCGCTTCCATTGTTTTGGTTTCCGTGTCTGCA
AGGCGGGTCTGGACGTGACGCTTTGGGGGAGAGGGAGAGCAGAGATACAATTCTAGCCACGAATTTCAGC
CAATAGTCACAGAGGGGAGTTGCGATCCTGCGAATTGGCTTAGGTCTGTGAGGTCTTTCACGGTTTCGAA
AGCAGCGCAGAGGGGAGACCGACTACCAAAAGCCATAACACTCCACCGAGATATCCGCACTCTTCGCTAG
ATGAGCTTGCTTCTCCTCTTGTCACAAATCAGCCCAATGATAGTCACTGTTCAACAACGGTGCAGTGTAA
ATATTCGTTGTGCGTCCTTGATGAGCAGAAGGTACGAGAAGCAGGAAATCATTTCATAATGGAAAACCAT
TCACTGTCTTTCTGTATTGCGAAAAGAGTGATCATAGGTAATCGCAACGGCGGGTCTTTAGAACAGTCAC
ATACCAGATCAAGCTTGTCGACATGCCACCTGTTGCATCCAAGAAGGGCGAGAAGAAGGCCGCCGGCAAG
AAGGGCGGAGACAAGGGCGGTAAGCGCAAGAAGGCCCGCAAGGAATCTTACTCCATCTACATCTACAAGG
TTCTCAAGCAGGTCCACCCTGACACTGGTGTCTCCAACAAAGCCATGTTGATCATGAACTCCTTCGTGTC
TGACATTTTCGAGCGTGTCGCCAACGAAGCTTCCCGTCTTGCCAAGTACAACAAGAAGTCCACCATCACT
TCCCGGGAGATTCAGACTGCTGTCCGTCTGCTCCTGCCTGGTGAGCTTGCTAAGCACGCCGTCTCAGAAG
GTACCAAGGCCGTGACCAAGTACACTTCCTCTAAGAACGCGGCCGCATCCATCACACTGGCGGCCGCCAT
GGTGAGCAAGGGCGAGGAGCTGTTCACCGGGGTGGTGCCCATCCTGGTCGAGCTGGACGGCGACGTAAAC
GGCCACAAGTTCAGCGTGTCCGGCGAGGGCGAGGGCGATGCCACCTACGGCAAGCTGACCCTGAAGCTGA
TCTGCACCACCGGCAAGCTGCCCGTGCCCTGGCCCACCCTCGTGACCACCCTGGGCTACGGCCTGCAGTG
CTTCGCCCGCTACCCCGACCACATGAAGCAGCACGACTTCTTCAAGTCCGCCATGCCCGAAGGCTACGTC
CAGGAGCGCACCATCTTCTTCAAGGACGACGGCAACTACAAGACCCGCGCCGAGGTGAAGTTCGAGGGCG
ACACCCTGGTGAACCGCATCGAGCTGAAGGGCATCGACTTCAAGGAGGACGGCAACATCCTGGGGCACAA
GCTGGAGTACAACTACAACAGCCACAACGTCTATATCACCGCCGACAAGCAGAAGAACGGCATCAAGGCC
AACTTCAAGATCCGCCACAACATCGAGGACGGCGGCGTGCAGCTCGCCGACCACTACCAGCAGAACACCC
CCATCGGCGACGGCCCCGTGCTGCTGCCCGACAACCACTACCTGAGCTACCAGTCCGCCCTGAGCAAAGA
CCCCAACGAGAAGCGCGATCGCATGGTCCTGCTGGAGTTCGTGACCGCCGCCGGGATCACTCTCGGCATG
GACGAGCTGTACAAGCTCGAGTAAGCTAGCAGATCTAGGGCCCTAAGATACATTGATGAGTTTGGACAAA
CCACAACAAGAATGCAGTGAAAAAAATGCTTTATTTGTGAAATTTGTGATGCTATTGCTTTATTTGTAAC
CATTATAAGCTGCAATAAACAAGTTGCCGGCTGGGTGTGGCGGACCGCTATCAGGACATAGCGTTGGCTA
CCCGTGATATTGCTGAAGAGCTTGGCGGCGAATGGGCTGACCGCTTCCTCGTGCTTTACGGTATCGCCGC
TCCCGATTCGCAGCGCATCGCCTTCTATCGCCTTCTTGACGAGTTCTTCTGAATTGAAAAAGGAAGAGTA
TGAGTATTCAACATTTCCGTGTCGCCCTTATTCCCTTTTTTGCGGCATTTTGCCTTCCTGTTTTTGCTCA
CCCAGAAACGCTGGTGAAAGTAAAAGATGCTGAAGATCAGTTGGGTGCACGAGTGGGTTACATCGAACTG
GATCTCAACAGCGGTAAGATCCTTGAGAGTTTTCGCCCCGAAGAACGTTTTCCAATGATGAGCACTTTTA
AAGTTCTGCTATGTGGCGCGGTATTATCCCGTATTGACGCCGGGCAAGAGCAACTCGGTCGCCGCATACA
CTATTCTCAGAATGACTTGGTTGAGTACTCACCAGTCACAGAAAAGCATCTTACGGATGGCATGACAGTA
AGAGAATTATGCAGTGCTGCCATAACCATGAGTGATAACACTGCGGCCAACTTACTTCTGACAACGATCG
GAGGACCGAAGGAGCTAACCGCTTTTTTGCACAACATGGGGGATCATGTAACTCGCCTTGATCGTTGGGA
ACCGGAGCTGAATGAAGCCATACCAAACGACGAGCGTGACACCACGATGCCTGTAGCAATGGCAACAACG
TTGCGCAAACTATTAACTGGCGAACTACTTACTCTAGCTTCCCGGCAACAATTAATAGACTGGATGGAGG
CGGATAAAGTTGCAGGACCACTTCTGCGCTCGGCCCTTCCGGCTGGCTGGTTTATTGCTGATAAATCTGG
AGCCGGTGAGCGTGGGTCTCGCGGTATCATTGCAGCACTGGGGCCAGATGGTAAGCCCTCCCGTATCGTA
GTTATCTACACGACGGGGAGTCAGGCAACTATGGATGAACGAAATAGACAGATCGCTGAGATAGGTGCCT
CACTGATTAAGCATTGGTAACTGTCAGACCAAGTTTACTCATATATACTTTAGATTGATTTAAAACTTCA
TTTTTAATTTAAAAGGATCTAGGTGAAGATCCTTTTTGATAATCTCATGACCAAAATCCCTTAACGTGAG
TTTTCGTTCCACTGAGCGTCAGACCCCGTAGAAAAGATCAAAGGATCTTCTTGAGATCCTTTTTTTCTGC
GCGTAATCTGCTGCTTGCAAACAAAAAAACCACCGCTACCAGCGGTGGTTTGTTTGCCGGATCAAGAGCT
ACCAACTCTTTTTCCGAAGGTAACTGGCTTCAGCAGAGCGCAGATACCAAATACTGTTCTTCTAGTGTAG
CCGTAGTTAGGCCACCACTTCAAGAACTCTGTAGCACCGCCTACATACCTCGCTCTGCTAATCCTGTTAC
CAGTGGCTGCTGCCAGTGGCGATAAGTCGTGTCTTACCGGGTTGGACTCAAGACGATAGTTACCGGATAA
GGCGCAGCGGTCGGGCTGAACGGGGGGTTCGTGCACACAGCCCAGCTTGGAGCGAACGACCTACACCGAA
CTGAGATACCTACAGCGTGAGCTATGAGAAAGCGCCACGCTTCCCGAAGGGAGAAAGGCGGACAGGTATC
CGGTAAGCGGCAGGGTCGGAACAGGAGAGCGCACGAGGGAGCTTCCAGGGGGAAACGCCTGGTATCTTTA
TAGTCCTGTCGGGTTTCGCCACCTCTGACTTGAGCGTCGATTTTTGTGATGCTCGTCAGGGGGGCGGAGC
CTATGGAAAAACGCCAGCAACGCGGCCTTTTTACGGTTCCTGGCCTTTTGCTGGCCTTTTGCTCACATGT
TCTTTCCTGCGTTATCCCCTGATTCTGTGGATAACCGTATTACCGCCTTTGAGTGAGCTGATACCGCTCG
CCGCAGCCGAACGACCGAGCGCAGCGAGTCAGTGAGCGAGGAAGCGGAAGAGCGCCCAATACGCAAACCG
CCTCTCCCCGCGCGTTGGCCGATTCATTAATGCA
